Addgene plasmid #220208: pCDNA3-TEX264-SHP1mut-cFlag
Purpose: Mammalian expression of TEX264 with SHP domain mutated, C-terminal Flag
Depositing lab: Kristijan Ramadan. Depositing organization: University of Oxford. Publication: TEX264 coordinates p97- and SPRTN-mediated resolution of topoisomerase 1-DNA adducts. Fielden J, Wiseman K, Torrecilla I, Li S, Hume S, Chiang SC, Ruggiano A, Narayan Singh A, Freire R, Hassanieh S, Domingo E, Vendrell I, Fischer R, Kessler BM, Maughan TS, El-Khamisy SF, Ramadan K. Nat Commun. 2020 Mar 9;11(1):1274. doi: 10.1038/s41467-020-15000-w. PubMed 32152270.
Backbone
  Vector backbone: pCDNA3
  Backbone manufacturer: Thermofisher
  Backbone size w/o insert (bp): 5413
  Vector type: Mammalian Expression
  Selectable markers: Neomycin (select with G418)
Growth in bacteria
  Bacterial resistance: Ampicillin, 100 μg/mL
  Growth temperature: 37°C
  Growth strain: DH5alpha
  Copy number: High Copy
Gene/Insert
  Gene/Insert name: TEX264 (alt name: ZSIG11)
  Species: H. sapiens (human)
  Insert size (bp): 939
  Mutation: p.280GEGPL>RERPA; c.838G>C,844G>A,850T>G,851T>C
  Entrez Gene: TEX264 (a.k.a. ZSIG11)
  Promoter: CMV
  Tag / fusion protein: Flag (C terminal on insert)
  Cloning method: Restriction Enzyme; 5′ cloning site BamHI (not destroyed); 3′ cloning site NotI (not destroyed)
  Sequencing primers: 5′ CMVF_pCDNA3; T7F; 3′ BGH_Rev
Terms and licenses: Academic/Nonprofit Terms; Industry Terms: Not Available to Industry
How to cite: pCDNA3-TEX264-SHP1mut-cFlag was a gift from Kristijan Ramadan (Addgene plasmid # 220208 ; http://n2t.net/addgene:220208 ; RRID:Addgene_220208)
