[The description below was written by a language model from this plasmid's Addgene catalogue record and pLannotate feature annotations shown in this document.]
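Description:
pCDNA3-TEX264-SHP1mut-cFlag is a mammalian expression plasmid built on the pCDNA3 backbone, carrying human TEX264 (also known as ZSIG11) with a mutated SHP motif and a C-terminal Flag tag. In bacteria it is maintained as a high-copy plasmid through a ColE1/pUC-type origin and selected with ampicillin via the β-lactamase gene. An f1 origin is also present, as are short remnants of lac regulatory sequences and a bom fragment that are carried over from the backbone. For mammalian cells, a separate cassette places the neomycin phosphotransferase gene under the SV40 early promoter with an SV40 polyadenylation signal, allowing G418 selection of stable transfectants.

The 939 bp TEX264 coding sequence was inserted between BamHI and NotI sites, both retained. It is transcribed from the CMV immediate early enhancer and promoter and terminated by the bovine growth hormone polyadenylation signal. T7 and SP6 promoters flank the insert, allowing in vitro transcription, and T7 serves as a sequencing primer site. The recorded mutation converts the residues GEGPL, starting at position 280, to RERPA through four nucleotide substitutions, altering the SHP domain. The feature table annotates the TEX264 open reading frame but does not separately mark the Flag tag, which the catalogue entry places at the C terminus of the insert. A small fragment annotated as HIV-1 LTR just after the CMV promoter is probably an annotation artefact rather than a functional element.

The associated study concerns TEX264 acting with p97 and SPRTN to resolve topoisomerase 1-DNA adducts. The construct therefore suits expression of a Flag-detectable SHP mutant for comparison with wild-type TEX264, although the record does not describe specific experiments.
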