Features (pLannotate 1.2.2; 21 found; start..end, strand, type, name):
     28..80      -  misc_feature   bom (fragment): basis of mobility region from pBR322
    235..614     +  enhancer       CMV enhancer: human cytomegalovirus immediate early enhancer
    615..818     +  promoter       CMV promoter: human cytomegalovirus (CMV) immediate early promoter
    814..847     +  LTR            5' LTR (truncated) (fragment): truncated 5' long terminal repeat (LTR) from HIV-1
    863..881     +  promoter       T7 promoter: promoter for bacteriophage T7 RNA polymerase
    913..1851    +  CDS            TEX264: TX264_HUMAN - Also known as ZSIG11 From Homo sapiens (Human).
   1919..1937    -  promoter       SP6 promoter: promoter for bacteriophage SP6 RNA polymerase
   1963..2187    +  polyA_signal   bGH poly(A) signal: bovine growth hormone polyadenylation signal
   2191..2212    +  promoter       SV40 promoter (fragment): SV40 enhancer and early promoter
   2233..2661    +  rep_origin     f1 ori (sequence partly withheld): f1 bacteriophage origin of replication; arrow indicates direction of (+) strand synthesis
   2675..3004    +  promoter       SV40 promoter: SV40 enhancer and early promoter
   3071..3862    +  CDS            neo: KKA2_KLEPN - Also known as kan, nptII. Experimental evidence at protein level: Swiss-Prot protein existence level 1. Resistance to kanamycin, neomycin, paromomycin, ribostamycin, butirosin and gentamicin B. From Klebsiella pneumoniae.
   3886..4044    +  CDS            ble (fragment): BLE_KLEPN - Experimental evidence at protein level: Swiss-Prot protein existence level 1. Binding protein with a strong affinity to the bleomycin family of antibiotics. Binds to CL990; an antimitotic-antibiotic compound. From Klebsiella pneumoniae.
   4039..4160    +  polyA_signal   SV40 poly(A) signal: SV40 polyadenylation signal
   4233..4249    -  protein_bind   lac operator: The lac repressor binds to the lac operator to inhibit transcription in E. coli. This inhibition can be relieved by adding lactose or isopropyl-β-D-thiogalactopyranoside (IPTG). lac repressor encoded by lacI
   4257..4287    -  promoter       lac promoter: promoter for the E. coli lac operon
   4302..4323    -  protein_bind   CAP binding site: CAP binding activates transcription in the presence of cAMP. E. coli catabolite activator protein
   4336..4428    -  CDS            lacI (fragment): lac repressor; lacI; The lac repressor binds to the lac operator to inhibit transcription in E. coli. This inhibition can be relieved by adding lactose or isopropyl-β-D-thiogalactopyranoside (IPTG).
   4611..5199    -  rep_origin     ori: high-copy-number ColE1/pMB1/pBR322/pUC origin of replication
   5370..6230    -  CDS            AmpR: β-lactamase; bla; confers resistance to ampicillin, carbenicillin, and related antibiotics
   6231..6335    -  promoter       AmpR promoter: bla
>Addgene plasmid #220208 | pCDNA3-TEX264-SHP1mut-cFlag | addgene full sequence | sequence record 436021 | Addgene NGS Result
GACGGATCGGGAGATCTCCCGATCCCCTATGGTGCACTCTCAGTACAATCTGCTCTGATGCCGCATAGTT
AAGCCAGTATCTGCTCCCTGCTTGTGTGTTGGAGGTCGCTGAGTAGTGCGCGAGCAAAATTTAAGCTACA
ACAAGGCAAGGCTTGACCGACAATTGCATGAAGAATCTGCTTAGGGTTAGGCGTTTTGCGCTGCTTCGCG
ATGTACGGGCCAGATATACGCGTTGACATTGATTATTGACTAGTTATTAATAGTAATCAATTACGGGGTC
ATTAGTTCATAGCCCATATATGGAGTTCCGCGTTACATAACTTACGGTAAATGGCCCGCCTGGCTGACCG
CCCAACGACCCCCGCCCATTGACGTCAATAATGACGTATGTTCCCATAGTAACGCCAATAGGGACTTTCC
ATTGACGTCAATGGGTGGAGTATTTACGGTAAACTGCCCACTTGGCAGTACATCAAGTGTATCATATGCC
AAGTACGCCCCCTATTGACGTCAATGACGGTAAATGGCCCGCCTGGCATTATGCCCAGTACATGACCTTA
TGGGACTTTCCTACTTGGCAGTACATCTACGTATTAGTCATCGCTATTACCATGGTGATGCGGTTTTGGC
AGTACATCAATGGGCGTGGATAGCGGTTTGACTCACGGGGATTTCCAAGTCTCCACCCCATTGACGTCAA
TGGGAGTTTGTTTTGGCACCAAAATCAACGGGACTTTCCAAAATGTCGTAACAACTCCGCCCCATTGACG
CAAATGGGCGGTAGGCGTGTACGGTGGGAGGTCTATATAAGCAGAGCTCTCTGGCTAACTAGAGAACCCA
CTGCTTACTGGCTTATCGAAATTAATACGACTCACTATAGGGAGACCCAAGCTTGGTACCGAGCTCGGAT
CCATGTCGGACCTGCTACTACTGGGCCTGATTGGGGGCCTGACTCTCTTACTGCTGCTGACGCTGCTGGC
CTTTGCCGGGTACTCAGGGCTACTGGCTGGGGTGGAAGTGAGTGCTGGGTCACCCCCCATCCGCAACGTC
ACTGTGGCCTACAAGTTCCACATGGGGCTCTATGGTGAGACTGGGCGGCTTTTCACTGAGAGCTGCAGCA
TCTCTCCCAAGCTCCGCTCCATCGCTGTCTACTATGACAACCCCCACATGGTGCCCCCTGATAAGTGCCG
ATGTGCCGTGGGCAGCATCCTGAGTGAAGGTGAGGAATCGCCCTCCCCTGAGCTCATCGACCTCTACCAG
AAATTTGGCTTCAAGGTGTTCTCCTTCCCGGCACCCAGCCATGTGGTGACAGCCACCTTCCCCTACACCA
CCATTCTGTCCATCTGGCTGGCTACCCGCCGTGTCCATCCTGCCTTGGACACCTACATCAAGGAGCGGAA
GCTGTGTGCCTATCCTCGGCTGGAGATCTACCAGGAAGACCAGATCCATTTCATGTGCCCACTGGCACGG
CAGGGAGACTTCTATGTGCCTGAGATGAAGGAGACAGAGTGGAAATGGCGGGGGCTTGTGGAGGCCATTG
ACACCCAGGTGGATGGCACAGGAGCTGACACAATGAGTGACACGAGTTCTGTAAGCTTGGAAGTGAGCCC
TGGCAGCCGGGAGACTTCAGCTGCCACACTGTCACCTGGGGCGAGCAGCCGTGGCTGGGATGACGGTGAC
ACCCGCAGCGAGCACAGCTACAGCGAGTCAGGTGCCAGCGGCTCCTCTTTTGAGGAGCTGGACTTGGAGC
GCGAGAGGCCCGCAGGGGAGTCACGGCTGGACCCTGGGACTGAGCCCCTGGGGACTACCAAGTGGCTCTG
GGAGCCCACTGCCCCTGAGAAGGGCAAGGAGAGCGCTGACTACAAAGACGATGACGACAAGTAAGCGGCC
GCTCGAGCATGCATCTAGAGGGCCCTATTCTATAGTGTCACCTAAATGCTAGAGCTCGCTGATCAGCCTC
GACTGTGCCTTCTAGTTGCCAGCCATCTGTTGTTTGCCCCTCCCCCGTGCCTTCCTTGACCCTGGAAGGT
GCCACTCCCACTGTCCTTTCCTAATAAAATGAGGAAATTGCATCGCATTGTCTGAGTAGGTGTCATTCTA
TTCTGGGGGGTGGGGTGGGGCAGGACAGCAAGGGGGAGGATTGGGAAGACAATAGCAGGCATGCTGGGGA
TGCGGTGGGCTCTATGGCTTCTGAGGCGGAAAGAACCAGCTGGGGCTCTAGGGGGTATCCCC
[124 nt withheld, positions 2233-2356]
C
[91 nt withheld, positions 2358-2448]
A
[49 nt withheld, positions 2450-2498]
CCTTTGACGTTGGAGTCCACGTTCTTT
[37 nt withheld, positions 2526-2562]
ACCCTATCTCGGTCTATTCTTTTGATTTATAAGGGATTTTGCCGATTTCGGCCTATTGGTTAAAAAATGA
GCTGATTTAACAAAAATTTAACGCGAATTAATTCTGTGGAATGTGTGTCAGTTAGGGTGTGGAAAGTCCC
CAGGCTCCCCAGCAGGCAGAAGTATGCAAAGCATGCATCTCAATTAGTCAGCAACCAGGTGTGGAAAGTC
CCCAGGCTCCCCAGCAGGCAGAAGTATGCAAAGCATGCATCTCAATTAGTCAGCAACCATAGTCCCGCCC
CTAACTCCGCCCATCCCGCCCCTAACTCCGCCCAGTTCCGCCCATTCTCCGCCCCATGGCTGACTAATTT
TTTTTATTTATGCAGAGGCCGAGGCCGCCTCTGCCTCTGAGCTATTCCAGAAGTAGTGAGGAGGCTTTTT
TGGAGGCCTAGGCTTTTGCAAAAAGCTCCCGGGAGCTTGTATATCCATTTTCGGATCTGATCAAGAGACA
GGATGAGGATCGTTTCGCATGATTGAACAAGATGGATTGCACGCAGGTTCTCCGGCCGCTTGGGTGGAGA
GGCTATTCGGCTATGACTGGGCACAACAGACAATCGGCTGCTCTGATGCCGCCGTGTTCCGGCTGTCAGC
GCAGGGGCGCCCGGTTCTTTTTGTCAAGACCGACCTGTCCGGTGCCCTGAATGAACTGCAGGACGAGGCA
GCGCGGCTATCGTGGCTGGCCACGACGGGCGTTCCTTGCGCAGCTGTGCTCGACGTTGTCACTGAAGCGG
GAAGGGACTGGCTGCTATTGGGCGAAGTGCCGGGGCAGGATCTCCTGTCATCTCACCTTGCTCCTGCCGA
GAAAGTATCCATCATGGCTGATGCAATGCGGCGGCTGCATACGCTTGATCCGGCTACCTGCCCATTCGAC
CACCAAGCGAAACATCGCATCGAGCGAGCACGTACTCGGATGGAAGCCGGTCTTGTCGATCAGGATGATC
TGGACGAAGAGCATCAGGGGCTCGCGCCAGCCGAACTGTTCGCCAGGCTCAAGGCGCGCATGCCCGACGG
CGAGGATCTCGTCGTGACCCATGGCGATGCCTGCTTGCCGAATATCATGGTGGAAAATGGCCGCTTTTCT
GGATTCATCGACTGTGGCCGGCTGGGTGTGGCGGACCGCTATCAGGACATAGCGTTGGCTACCCGTGATA
TTGCTGAAGAGCTTGGCGGCGAATGGGCTGACCGCTTCCTCGTGCTTTACGGTATCGCCGCTCCCGATTC
GCAGCGCATCGCCTTCTATCGCCTTCTTGACGAGTTCTTCTGAGCGGGACTCTGGGGTTCGAAATGACCG
ACCAAGCGACGCCCAACCTGCCATCACGAGATTTCGATTCCACCGCCGCCTTCTATGAAAGGTTGGGCTT
CGGAATCGTTTTCCGGGACGCCGGCTGGATGATCCTCCAGCGCGGGGATCTCATGCTGGAGTTCTTCGCC
CACCCCAACTTGTTTATTGCAGCTTATAATGGTTACAAATAAAGCAATAGCATCACAAATTTCACAAATA
AAGCATTTTTTTCACTGCATTCTAGTTGTGGTTTGTCCAAACTCATCAATGTATCTTATCATGTCTGTAT
ACCGTCGACCTCTAGCTAGAGCTTGGCGTAATCATGGTCATAGCTGTTTCCTGTGTGAAATTGTTATCCG
CTCACAATTCCACACAACATACGAGCCGGAAGCATAAAGTGTAAAGCCTGGGGTGCCTAATGAGTGAGCT
AACTCACATTAATTGCGTTGCGCTCACTGCCCGCTTTCCAGTCGGGAAACCTGTCGTGCCAGCTGCATTA
ATGAATCGGCCAACGCGCGGGGAGAGGCGGTTTGCGTATTGGGCGCTCTTCCGCTTCCTCGCTCACTGAC
TCGCTGCGCTCGGTCGTTCGGCTGCGGCGAGCGGTATCAGCTCACTCAAAGGCGGTAATACGGTTATCCA
CAGAATCAGGGGATAACGCAGGAAAGAACATGTGAGCAAAAGGCCAGCAAAAGGCCAGGAACCGTAAAAA
GGCCGCGTTGCTGGCGTTTTTCCATAGGCTCCGCCCCCCTGACGAGCATCACAAAAATCGACGCTCAAGT
CAGAGGTGGCGAAACCCGACAGGACTATAAAGATACCAGGCGTTTCCCCCTGGAAGCTCCCTCGTGCGCT
CTCCTGTTCCGACCCTGCCGCTTACCGGATACCTGTCCGCCTTTCTCCCTTCGGGAAGCGTGGCGCTTTC
TCATAGCTCACGCTGTAGGTATCTCAGTTCGGTGTAGGTCGTTCGCTCCAAGCTGGGCTGTGTGCACGAA
CCCCCCGTTCAGCCCGACCGCTGCGCCTTATCCGGTAACTATCGTCTTGAGTCCAACCCGGTAAGACACG
ACTTATCGCCACTGGCAGCAGCCACTGGTAACAGGATTAGCAGAGCGAGGTATGTAGGCGGTGCTACAGA
GTTCTTGAAGTGGTGGCCTAACTACGGCTACACTAGAAGAACAGTATTTGGTATCTGCGCTCTGCTGAAG
CCAGTTACCTTCGGAAAAAGAGTTGGTAGCTCTTGATCCGGCAAACAAACCACCGCTGGTAGCGGTGGTT
TTTTTGTTTGCAAGCAGCAGATTACGCGCAGAAAAAAAGGATCTCAAGAAGATCCTTTGATCTTTTCTAC
GGGGTCTGACGCTCAGTGGAACGAAAACTCACGTTAAGGGATTTTGGTCATGAGATTATCAAAAAGGATC
TTCACCTAGATCCTTTTAAATTAAAAATGAAGTTTTAAATCAATCTAAAGTATATATGAGTAAACTTGGT
CTGACAGTTACCAATGCTTAATCAGTGAGGCACCTATCTCAGCGATCTGTCTATTTCGTTCATCCATAGT
TGCCTGACTCCCCGTCGTGTAGATAACTACGATACGGGAGGGCTTACCATCTGGCCCCAGTGCTGCAATG
ATACCGCGAGACCCACGCTCACCGGCTCCAGATTTATCAGCAATAAACCAGCCAGCCGGAAGGGCCGAGC
GCAGAAGTGGTCCTGCAACTTTATCCGCCTCCATCCAGTCTATTAATTGTTGCCGGGAAGCTAGAGTAAG
TAGTTCGCCAGTTAATAGTTTGCGCAACGTTGTTGCCATTGCTACAGGCATCGTGGTGTCACGCTCGTCG
TTTGGTATGGCTTCATTCAGCTCCGGTTCCCAACGATCAAGGCGAGTTACATGATCCCCCATGTTGTGCA
AAAAAGCGGTTAGCTCCTTCGGTCCTCCGATCGTTGTCAGAAGTAAGTTGGCCGCAGTGTTATCACTCAT
GGTTATGGCAGCACTGCATAATTCTCTTACTGTCATGCCATCCGTAAGATGCTTTTCTGTGACTGGTGAG
TACTCAACCAAGTCATTCTGAGAATAGTGTATGCGGCGACCGAGTTGCTCTTGCCCGGCGTCAATACGGG
ATAATACCGCGCCACATAGCAGAACTTTAAAAGTGCTCATCATTGGAAAACGTTCTTCGGGGCGAAAACT
CTCAAGGATCTTACCGCTGTTGAGATCCAGTTCGATGTAACCCACTCGTGCACCCAACTGATCTTCAGCA
TCTTTTACTTTCACCAGCGTTTCTGGGTGAGCAAAAACAGGAAGGCAAAATGCCGCAAAAAAGGGAATAA
GGGCGACACGGAAATGTTGAATACTCATACTCTTCCTTTTTCAATATTATTGAAGCATTTATCAGGGTTA
TTGTCTCATGAGCGGATACATATTTGAATGTATTTAGAAAAATAAACAAATAGGGGTTCCGCGCACATTT
CCCCGAAAAGTGCCACCTGACGTC
