>Addgene plasmid #220208 | pCDNA3-TEX264-SHP1mut-cFlag | depositor partial sequence | sequence record 430257 | Assembled from Sanger sequences using CMVF_pCDNA3 and bGHR primers
TGCCCCCACATTTGGACGGAAATGGGCGGTGGCGTGTACGGTGGGAGGTCTATATAAGCAGAGCTCTCTG
GCTAACTAGAGAACCCACTGCTTACTGGCTTATCGAAATTAATACGACTCACTATAGGGAGACCCAAGCT
TGGTACCGAGCTCGGATCCATGTCGGACCTGCTACTACTGGGCCTGATTGGGGGCCTGACTCTCTTACTG
CTGCTGACGCTGCTGGCCTTTGCCGGGTACTCAGGGCTACTGGCTGGGGTGGAAGTGAGTGCTGGGTCAC
CCCCCATCCGCAACGTCACTGTGGCCTACAAGTTCCACATGGGGCTCTATGGTGAGACTGGGCGGCTTTT
CACTGAGAGCTGCAGCATCTCTCCCAAGCTCCGCTCCATCGCTGTCTACTATGACAACCCCCACATGGTG
CCCCCTGATAAGTGCCGATGTGCCGTGGGCAGCATCCTGAGTGAAGGTGAGGAATCGCCCTCCCCTGAGC
TCATCGACCTCTACCAGAAATTTGGCTTCAAGGTGTTCTCCTTCCCGGCACCCAGCCATGTGGTGACAGC
CACCTTCCCCTACACCACCATTCTGTCCATCTGGCTGGCTACCCGCCGTGTCCATCCTGCCTTGGACACC
TACATCAAGGAGCGGAAGCTGTGTGCCTATCCTCGGCTGGAGATCTACCAGGAAGACCAGATCCATTTCA
TGTGCCCACTGGCACGGCAGGGAGACTTCTATGTGCCTGAGATGAAGGAGACAGAGTGGAAATGGCGGGG
GCTTGTGGAGGCCATTGACACCCAGGTGGATGGCACAGGAGCTGACACAATGAGTGACACGAGTTCTGTA
AGCTTGGAAGTGAGCCCTGGCAGCCGGGAGACTTCAGCTGCCACACTGTCACCTGGGGCGAGCAGCCGTG
GCTGGGATGACGGTGACACCCGCAGCGAGCACAGCTACAGCGAGTCAGGTGCCAGCGGCTCCTCTTTTGA
GGAGCTGGACTTGGAGCGCGAGAGGCCCGCAGGGGAGTCACGGCTGGACCCTGGGACTGAGCCCCTGGGG
ACTACCAAGTGGCTCTGGGAGCCCACTGCCCCTGAGAAGGGCAAGGAGAGCGCTGACTACAAAGACGATG
ACGACAAGTAAGCGGCCGCTCGAGCATGCATCTAGAGGGCCCTATTCTATAGTGTCAACCTAAAAAGCAA
AAAACCC
